Addgene plasmid #56650: mPapaya1-Farnesyl-5
Purpose: Localization: Membrane, Excitation: 530, Emission: 541
Depositing lab: Michael Davidson. Depositing organization: Florida State University, Tallahassee. Publication: An engineered monomeric Zoanthus sp. yellow fluorescent protein. Hoi H, Howe ES, Ding Y, Zhang W, Baird MA, Sell BR, Allen JR, Davidson MW, Campbell RE. Chem Biol. 2013 Oct 24;20(10):1296-304. doi: 10.1016/j.chembiol.2013.08.008. Epub 2013 Oct 3. PubMed 24094838.
Backbone
  Vector backbone: mPapaya1
  Backbone size w/o insert (bp): 4750
  Vector type: Mammalian Expression
  Selectable markers: Neomycin (select with G418)
Growth in bacteria
  Bacterial resistance: Kanamycin, 50 μg/mL
  Growth temperature: 37°C
  Growth strain: DH5alpha
  Copy number: High Copy
Gene/Insert
  Gene/Insert name: Farnesyl (alt name: NM_001130442.1)
  Species: H. sapiens (human)
  Mutation: encodes final 20 aa of NM_001130442.1
  Entrez Gene: HRAS (a.k.a. C-BAS/HAS, C-H-RAS, C-HA-RAS1, CTLO, H-RASIDX, HAMSV, HRAS1, RASH1, p21ras)
  Promoter: CMV
  Tag / fusion protein: mPapaya1
  Cloning method: Unknown
  Sequencing primers: 5′ CMV-F; 3′ SV40pA-R
Terms and licenses: Academic/Nonprofit Terms; Industry Terms: Not Available to Industry
Depositor comments: . Excitation = 530; Emission = 541
How to cite: mPapaya1-Farnesyl-5 was a gift from Michael Davidson (Addgene plasmid # 56650 ; http://n2t.net/addgene:56650 ; RRID:Addgene_56650)
