[The description below was written by a language model from this plasmid's Addgene catalogue record and pLannotate feature annotations shown in this document.]
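Description:
mPapaya1-Farnesyl-5 is a mammalian expression plasmid that targets the monomeric yellow fluorescent protein mPapaya1 to cellular membranes. The vector is about 4.8 kb. Its feature layout has a high-copy ColE1/pUC-type origin for propagation in E. coli, an f1 phage origin, and a single NeoR/KanR (Tn5 aminoglycoside phosphotransferase) gene placed behind tandem bacterial (AmpR/bla) and SV40 early promoters. This dual-promoter arrangement lets the same gene confer kanamycin resistance in bacteria and G418 resistance in transfected mammalian cells, with an HSV TK polyadenylation signal terminating the marker transcript. Short annotated fragments of ble, SV40 large T antigen and a bGH poly(A) signal appear to be backbone remnants or partial sequence matches rather than functional elements.

The expression cassette is driven by the human CMV immediate-early enhancer and promoter and ends in an SV40 poly(A) signal. It encodes mPapaya1, a constitutively fluorescent protein engineered from a Zoanthus sp. yellow fluorescent protein. This is fused at its C-terminus, through a short linker, to the final 20 amino acids of human H-Ras. That H-Ras tail carries the CAAX-type farnesylation signal, so the fusion is lipid-modified after translation and anchored to membranes. No GTPase domain of H-Ras is included. A residual multiple cloning site fragment lies just downstream of the fusion. The record lists excitation at 530 nm and emission at 541 nm. The plasmid serves as a membrane localization marker for fluorescence imaging in mammalian cells and as a demonstration of mPapaya1 performance in a targeted fusion.
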