Features (pLannotate 1.2.2; 16 found; start..end, strand, type, name):
      1..304     +  enhancer       CMV enhancer: human cytomegalovirus immediate early enhancer
    305..508     +  promoter       CMV promoter: human cytomegalovirus (CMV) immediate early promoter
    553..1263    +  CDS            mPapaya: mPapaya is a basic (constitutively fluorescent) yellow fluorescent protein published in 2013, derived from Zoanthus sp.. It has high acid sensitivity.
   1279..1341    +  CDS            H-Ras (fragment): human small GTPase proto-oncoprotein
   1342..1378    +  misc_feature   MCS (fragment): multiple cloning site
   1395..1479    +  CDS            large T antigen (fragment): large T antigen from SV40 (simian virus 40)
   1502..1623    +  polyA_signal   SV40 poly(A) signal: SV40 polyadenylation signal
   1657..2085    -  rep_origin     f1 ori (sequence partly withheld): f1 bacteriophage origin of replication; arrow indicates direction of (+) strand synthesis
   2112..2216    +  promoter       AmpR promoter: bla
   2218..2575    +  promoter       SV40 promoter: SV40 enhancer and early promoter
   2610..3404    +  CDS            NeoR/KanR: aminoglycoside phosphotransferase from Tn5; aph(3')-II (or nptII); confers resistance to neomycin, kanamycin, and G418 (Geneticin®)
   3425..3577    +  CDS            ble (fragment): BLE_KLEPN - Experimental evidence at protein level: Swiss-Prot protein existence level 1. Binding protein with a strong affinity to the bleomycin family of antibiotics. Binds to CL990; an antimitotic-antibiotic compound. From Klebsiella pneumoniae.
   3636..3683    +  polyA_signal   HSV TK poly(A) signal: herpes simplex virus thymidine kinase polyadenylation signal (Cole and Stacy, 1985)
   3774..3790    -  polyA_signal   bGH poly(A) signal (fragment): bovine growth hormone polyadenylation signal
   4012..4600    +  rep_origin     ori: high-copy-number ColE1/pMB1/pBR322/pUC origin of replication
   4715..4774    +  enhancer       CMV enhancer (fragment): human cytomegalovirus immediate early enhancer
>Addgene plasmid #56650 | mPapaya1-Farnesyl-5 | addgene full sequence | sequence record 226516 | Addgene NGS Result
CGTTACATAACTTACGGTAAATGGCCCGCCTGGCTGACCGCCCAACGACCCCCGCCCATTGACGTCAATA
ATGACGTATGTTCCCATAGTAACGCCAATAGGGACTTTCCATTGACGTCAATGGGTGGAGTATTTACGGT
AAACTGCCCACTTGGCAGTACATCAAGTGTATCATATGCCAAGTACGCCCCCTATTGACGTCAATGACGG
TAAATGGCCCGCCTGGCATTATGCCCAGTACATGACCTTATGGGACTTTCCTACTTGGCAGTACATCTAC
GTATTAGTCATCGCTATTACCATGGTGATGCGGTTTTGGCAGTACATCAATGGGCGTGGATAGCGGTTTG
ACTCACGGGGATTTCCAAGTCTCCACCCCATTGACGTCAATGGGAGTTTGTTTTGGCACCAAAATCAACG
GGACTTTCCAAAATGTCGTAACAACTCCGCCCCATTGACGCAAATGGGCGGTAGGCGTGTACGGTGGGAG
GTCTATATAAGCAGAGCTGGTTTAGTGAACCGTCAGATCCGCTAGCGCTACCGGTCGCCACCATGGTGAG
CAAGGGCGAGGGGCAATCGAAGCATGGACTAAAGGAGGAGATGACGGTGAAGTACCACATGGAAGGTTGC
GTTAATGGTCACAAATTTGTCATTACTGGAGAGGGCATTGGAAACCCTTTTAAGGGTAAGCAAACCGCAA
ATTTGTGTGTGATAGAAGGAGGCCCGCTGCCGTTCTCGGAGGACATTTTAAGTCCGGGTTTTAAATATGG
TGACCGGATTTTCACAGAGTACCCACAGGATATTGTAGATTACTTCAAGAACTCATGTCCAGCGGGCTAT
ACGTGGGAAAGGAGCTACCTCTTTGAGGACGGAGCGGTCTGTCGATGCAACGTGGACATAACAGTCTCTG
AAAAGGAGAACTGCATCTATCACAAAAGTATCTTCAGAGGGGTGAATTTTCCCGCCGACGGCCCCGTAAT
GAAGAAAATGACCACTAATTGGGAAGCTAGTACCGAGAAAATTGTGCCTGTTCCAAAGCAAGGGATATTA
AAGGGAAAGGTCAAAATGTGCCTGTTGCTGAAGGATGGCGGTCGTTATCATTGCCAGTTTGATACGGTAT
ATAAAGCTAAATCAGTGCCCTCCAAGATGCCAGAATGGCATTTTATACAGCATAAGCTCCTTAGGGAGGA
CCGCTCTGATGCTAAAAACCAGAAATGGCAATTAACAGAACATGCAATCGCAGGCATGGACGAGCTGTAC
AAGTCCGGACTCAGATCTAAGCTGAACCCTCCTGATGAGAGTGGCCCCGGCTGCATGAGCTGCAAGTGTG
TGCTCTCCTGAGAATTCTGCAGTCGACGGTACCGCGGGCCCGGGATCCACCGGATCTAGATAACTGATCA
TAATCAGCCATACCACATTTGTAGAGGTTTTACTTGCTTTAAAAAACCTCCCACACCTCCCCCTGAACCT
GAAACATAAAATGAATGCAATTGTTGTTGTTAACTTGTTTATTGCAGCTTATAATGGTTACAAATAAAGC
AATAGCATCACAAATTTCACAAATAAAGCATTTTTTTCACTGCATTCTAGTTGTGGTTTGTCCAAACTCA
TCAATGTATCTTAACGCGTAAATTGTAAGCGTTAATATTTTGTTAAAATTCGCGTTAAATTTTTGTTAAA
TCAGCTCATTTTTTAACCAATAGGCCGAAATCGGCAAAATCCCTTATAAATCAAAAGAATAGACCGAGAT
AGGGT
[37 nt withheld, positions 1756-1792]
AAAGAACGTGGACTCCAACGTCAAAGG
[49 nt withheld, positions 1820-1868]
T
[91 nt withheld, positions 1870-1960]
G
[124 nt withheld, positions 1962-2085]
CAGGTGGCACTTTTCGGGGAAATGTGCGCGGAACCCCTATTTGTTTATTTTTCTAAATACATTCAAATAT
GTATCCGCTCATGAGACAATAACCCTGATAAATGCTTCAATAATATTGAAAAAGGAAGAGTCCTGAGGCG
GAAAGAACCAGCTGTGGAATGTGTGTCAGTTAGGGTGTGGAAAGTCCCCAGGCTCCCCAGCAGGCAGAAG
TATGCAAAGCATGCATCTCAATTAGTCAGCAACCAGGTGTGGAAAGTCCCCAGGCTCCCCAGCAGGCAGA
AGTATGCAAAGCATGCATCTCAATTAGTCAGCAACCATAGTCCCGCCCCTAACTCCGCCCATCCCGCCCC
TAACTCCGCCCAGTTCCGCCCATTCTCCGCCCCATGGCTGACTAATTTTTTTTATTTATGCAGAGGCCGA
GGCCGCCTCGGCCTCTGAGCTATTCCAGAAGTAGTGAGGAGGCTTTTTTGGAGGCCTAGGCTTTTGCAAA
GATCGATCAAGAGACAGGATGAGGATCGTTTCGCATGATTGAACAAGATGGATTGCACGCAGGTTCTCCG
GCCGCTTGGGTGGAGAGGCTATTCGGCTATGACTGGGCACAACAGACAATCGGCTGCTCTGATGCCGCCG
TGTTCCGGCTGTCAGCGCAGGGGCGCCCGGTTCTTTTTGTCAAGACCGACCTGTCCGGTGCCCTGAATGA
ACTGCAAGACGAGGCAGCGCGGCTATCGTGGCTGGCCACGACGGGCGTTCCTTGCGCAGCTGTGCTCGAC
GTTGTCACTGAAGCGGGAAGGGACTGGCTGCTATTGGGCGAAGTGCCGGGGCAGGATCTCCTGTCATCTC
ACCTTGCTCCTGCCGAGAAAGTATCCATCATGGCTGATGCAATGCGGCGGCTGCATACGCTTGATCCGGC
TACCTGCCCATTCGACCACCAAGCGAAACATCGCATCGAGCGAGCACGTACTCGGATGGAAGCCGGTCTT
GTCGATCAGGATGATCTGGACGAAGAGCATCAGGGGCTCGCGCCAGCCGAACTGTTCGCCAGGCTCAAGG
CGAGCATGCCCGACGGCGAGGATCTCGTCGTGACCCATGGCGATGCCTGCTTGCCGAATATCATGGTGGA
AAATGGCCGCTTTTCTGGATTCATCGACTGTGGCCGGCTGGGTGTGGCGGACCGCTATCAGGACATAGCG
TTGGCTACCCGTGATATTGCTGAAGAGCTTGGCGGCGAATGGGCTGACCGCTTCCTCGTGCTTTACGGTA
TCGCCGCTCCCGATTCGCAGCGCATCGCCTTCTATCGCCTTCTTGACGAGTTCTTCTGAGCGGGACTCTG
GGGTTCGAAATGACCGACCAAGCGACGCCCAACCTGCCATCACGAGATTTCGATTCCACCGCCGCCTTCT
ATGAAAGGTTGGGCTTCGGAATCGTTTTCCGGGACGCCGGCTGGATGATCCTCCAGCGCGGGGATCTCAT
GCTGGAGTTCTTCGCCCACCCTAGGGGGAGGCTAACTGAAACACGGAAGGAGACAATACCGGAAGGAACC
CGCGCTATGACGGCAATAAAAAGACAGAATAAAACGCACGGTGTTGGGTCGTTTGTTCATAAACGCGGGG
TTCGGTCCCAGGGCTGGCACTCTGTCGATACCCCACCGAGACCCCATTGGGGCCAATACGCCCGCGTTTC
TTCCTTTTCCCCACCCCACCCCCCAAGTTCGGGTGAAGGCCCAGGGCTCGCAGCCAACGTCGGGGCGGCA
GGCCCTGCCATAGCCTCAGGTTACTCATATATACTTTAGATTGATTTAAAACTTCATTTTTAATTTAAAA
GGATCTAGGTGAAGATCCTTTTTGATAATCTCATGACCAAAATCCCTTAACGTGAGTTTTCGTTCCACTG
AGCGTCAGACCCCGTAGAAAAGATCAAAGGATCTTCTTGAGATCCTTTTTTTCTGCGCGTAATCTGCTGC
TTGCAAACAAAAAAACCACCGCTACCAGCGGTGGTTTGTTTGCCGGATCAAGAGCTACCAACTCTTTTTC
CGAAGGTAACTGGCTTCAGCAGAGCGCAGATACCAAATACTGTTCTTCTAGTGTAGCCGTAGTTAGGCCA
CCACTTCAAGAACTCTGTAGCACCGCCTACATACCTCGCTCTGCTAATCCTGTTACCAGTGGCTGCTGCC
AGTGGCGATAAGTCGTGTCTTACCGGGTTGGACTCAAGACGATAGTTACCGGATAAGGCGCAGCGGTCGG
GCTGAACGGGGGGTTCGTGCACACAGCCCAGCTTGGAGCGAACGACCTACACCGAACTGAGATACCTACA
GCGTGAGCTATGAGAAAGCGCCACGCTTCCCGAAGGGAGAAAGGCGGACAGGTATCCGGTAAGCGGCAGG
GTCGGAACAGGAGAGCGCACGAGGGAGCTTCCAGGGGGAAACGCCTGGTATCTTTATAGTCCTGTCGGGT
TTCGCCACCTCTGACTTGAGCGTCGATTTTTGTGATGCTCGTCAGGGGGGCGGAGCCTATGGAAAAACGC
CAGCAACGCGGCCTTTTTACGGTTCCTGGCCTTTTGCTGGCCTTTTGCTCACATGTTCTTTCCTGCGTTA
TCCCCTGATTCTGTGGATAACCGTATTACCGCCATGCATTAGTTATTAATAGTAATCAATTACGGGGTCA
TTAGTTCATAGCCCATATATGGAGTTCCG
