>Addgene plasmid #56650 | mPapaya1-Farnesyl-5 | depositor partial sequence | sequence record 87539 | insert sequence
CCCCTGCCTAGTGACGTCAGATCCGCTAGCGCTACCGGTCGCCACCATGGTGAGCAAGGGCGAGGGGCAA
TCGAAGCATGGACTAAAGGAGGAGATGACGGTGAAGTACCACATGGAAGGTTGCGTTAATGGTCACAAAT
TTGTCATTACTGGAGAGGGCATTGGAAACCCTTTTAAGGGTAAGCAAACCGCAAATTTGTGTGTGATAGA
AGGAGGCCCGCTGCCGTTCTCGGAGGACATTTTAAGTCCGGGTTTTAAATATGGTGACCGGATTTTCACA
GAGTACCCACAGGATATTGTAGATTACTTCAAGAACTCATGTCCAGCGGGCTATACGTGGGAAAGGAGCT
ACCTCTTTGAGGACGGAGCGGTCTGTCGATGCAACGTGGACATAACAGTCTCTGAAAAGGAGAACTGCAT
CTATCACAAAAGTATCTTCAGAGGGGTGAATTTTCCCGCCGACGGCCCCGTAATGAAGAAAATGACCACT
AATTGGGAAGCTAGTACCGAGAAAATTGTGCCTGTTCCAAAGCAAGGGATATTAAAGGGAAAGGTCAAAA
TGTGCCTGTTGCTGAAGGATGGCGGTCGTTATCATTGCCAGTTTGATACGGTATATAAAGCTAAATCAGT
GCCCTCCAAGATGCCAGAATGGCATTTTATACAGCATAAGCTCCTTAGGGAGGACCGCTCTGATGCTAAA
AACCAGAAATGGCAATTAACAGAACATGCAATCGCAGGCATGGACGAGCTGTACAAGTCCGGACTCAGAT
CTAAGCTGAACCCTCCTGATGAGAGTGGCCCCGGCTGCATGAGCTGCAAGTGTGTGCTCTCCTGAGAATT
CTGCAGTCGACGGTACCGCGGGCCCGGGATCCACCGGATCTAGATAACTGATCATAATCAGCCATACCAC
ATTTGTAGAGGTT
